>Addgene plasmid #116437 | pHAGE-MRPS31-R219C | addgene full sequence | sequence record 252454 | Addgene NGS Result
TGGAAGGGCTAATTCACTCCCAAAGAAGACAAGATATCCTTGATCTGTGGATCTACCACACACAAGGCTA
CTTCCCTGATTAGCAGAACTACACACCAGGGCCAGGGGTCAGATATCCACTGACCTTTGGATGGTGCTAC
AAGCTAGTACCAGTTGAGCCAGATAAGGTAGAAGAGGCCAATAAAGGAGAGAACACCAGCTTGTTACACC
CTGTGAGCCTGCATGGGATGGATGACCCGGAGAGAGAAGTGTTAGAGTGGAGGTTTGACAGCCGCCTAGC
ATTTCATCACGTGGCCCGAGAGCTGCATCCGGAGTACTTCAAGAACTGCTGATATCGAGCTTGCTACAAG
GGACTTTCCGCTGGGGACTTTCCAGGGAGGCGTGGCCTGGGCGGGACTGGGGAGTGGCGAGCCCTCAGAT
CCTGCATATAAGCAGCTGCTTTTTGCCTGTACTGGGTCTCTCTGGTTAGACCAGATCTGAGCCTGGGAGC
TCTCTGGCTAACTAGGGAACCCACTGCTTAAGCCTCAATAAAGCTTGCCTTGAGTGCTTCAAGTAGTGTG
TGCCCGTCTGTTGTGTGACTCTGGTAACTAGAGATCCCTCAGACCCTTTTAGTCAGTGTGGAAAATCTCT
AGCAGTGGCGCCCGAACAGGGACTTGAAAGCGAAAGGGAAACCAGAGGAGCTCTCTCGACGCAGGACTCG
GCTTGCTGAAGCGCGCACGGCAAGAGGCGAGGGGCGGCGACTGGTGAGTACGCCAAAAATTTTGACTAGC
GGAGGCTAGAAGGAGAGAGATGGGTGCGAGAGCGTCAGTATTAAGCGGGGGAGAATTAGATCGCGATGGG
AAAAAATTCGGTTAAGGCCAGGGGGAAAGAAAAAATATAAATTAAAACATATAGTATGGGCAAGCAGGGA
GCTAGAACGATTCGCAGTTAATCCTGGCCTGTTAGAAACATCAGAAGGCTGTAGACAAATACTGGGACAG
CTACAACCATCCCTTCAGACAGGATCAGAAGAACTTAGATCATTATATAATACAGTAGCAACCCTCTATT
GTGTGCATCAAAGGATAGAGATAAAAGACACCAAGGAAGCTTTAGACAAGATAGAGGAAGAGCAAAACAA
AAGTAAGACCACCGCACAGCAAGCGGCCGGCCGCTGATCTTCAGACCTGGAGGAGGAGATATGAGGGACA
ATTGGAGAAGTGAATTATATAAATATAAAGTAGTAAAAATTGAACCATTAGGAGTAGCACCCACCAAGGC
AAAGAGAAGAGTGGTGCAGAGAGAAAAAAGAGCAGTGGGAATAGGAGCTTTGTTCCTTGGGTTCTTGGGA
GCAGCAGGAAGCACTATGGGCGCAGCGTCAATGACGCTGACGGTACAGGCCAGACAATTATTGTCTGGTA
TAGTGCAGCAGCAGAACAATTTGCTGAGGGCTATTGAGGCGCAACAGCATCTGTTGCAACTCACAGTCTG
GGGCATCAAGCAGCTCCAGGCAAGAATCCTGGCTGTGGAAAGATACCTAAAGGATCAACAGCTCCTGGGG
ATTTGGGGTTGCTCTGGAAAACTCATTTGCACCACTGCTGTGCCTTGGAATGCTAGTTGGAGTAATAAAT
CTCTGGAACAGATTTGGAATCACACGACCTGGATGGAGTGGGACAGAGAAATTAACAATTACACAAGCTT
AATACACTCCTTAATTGAAGAATCGCAAAACCAGCAAGAAAAGAATGAACAAGAATTATTGGAATTAGAT
AAATGGGCAAGTTTGTGGAATTGGTTTAACATAACAAATTGGCTGTGGTATATAAAATTATTCATAATGA
TAGTAGGAGGCTTGGTAGGTTTAAGAATAGTTTTTGCTGTACTTTCTATAGTGAATAGAGTTAGGCAGGG
ATATTCACCATTATCGTTTCAGACCCACCTCCCAACCCCGAGGGGACCCGACAGGCCCGAAGGAATAGAA
GAAGAAGGTGGAGAGAGAGACAGAGACAGATCCATTCGATTAGTGAACGGATCTCGACGGTATCGCCGAA
TTCACAAATGGCAGTATTCATCCACAATTTTAAAAGAAAAGGGGGGATTGGGGGGTACAGTGCAGGGGAA
AGAATAGTAGACATAATAGCAACAGACATACAAACTAAAGAATTACAAAAACAAATTACAAAAATTCAAA
ATTTTCGGGTTTATTACAGGGACAGCAGAGATCCAGTTTGGACTAGTCGTGAGGCTCCGGTGCCCGTCAG
TGGGCAGAGCGCACATCGCCCACAGTCCCCGAGAAGTTGGGGGGAGGGGTCGGCAATTGAACCGGTGCCT
AGAGAAGGTGGCGCGGGGTAAACTGGGAAAGTGATGTCGTGTACTGGCTCCGCCTTTTTCCCGAGGGTGG
GGGAGAACCGTATATAAGTGCAGTAGTCGCCGTGAACGTTCTTTTTCGCAACGGGTTTGCCGCCAGAACA
CAGGTAAGTGCCGTGTGTGGTTCCCGCGGGCCTGGCCTCTTTACGGGTTATGGCCCTTGCGTGCCTTGAA
TTACTTCCACCTGGCTGCAGTACGTGATTCTTGATCCCGAGCTTCGGGTTGGAAGTGGGTGGGAGAGTTC
GAGGCCTTGCGCTTAAGGAGCCCCTTCGCCTCGTGCTTGAGTTGAGGCCTGGCCTGGGCGCTGGGGCCGC
CGCGTGCGAATCTGGTGGCACCTTCGCGCCTGTCTCGCTGCTTTCGATAAGTCTCTAGCCATTTAAAATT
TTTGATGACCTGCTGCGACGCTTTTTTTCTGGCAAGATAGTCTTGTAAATGCGGGCCAAGATCTGCACAC
TGGTATTTCGGTTTTTGGGGCCGCGGGCGGCGACGGGGCCCGTGCGTCCCAGCGCACATGTTCGGCGAGG
CGGGGCCTGCGAGCGCGGCCACCGAGAATCGGACGGGGGTAGTCTCAAGCTGGCCGGCCTGCTCTGGTGC
CTGGCCTCGCGCCGCCGTGTATCGCCCCGCCCTGGGCGGCAAGGCTGGCCCGGTCGGCACCAGTTGCGTG
AGCGGAAAGATGGCCGCTTCCCGGCCCTGCTGCAGGGAGCTCAAAATGGAGGACGCGGCGCTCGGGAGAG
CGGGCGGGTGAGTCACCCACACAAAGGAAAAGGGCCTTTCCGTCCTCAGCCGTCGCTTCATGTGACTCCA
CGGAGTACCGGGCGCCGTCCAGGCACCTCGATTAGTTCTCGAGCTTTTGGAGTACGTCGTCTTTAGGTTG
GGGGGAGGGGTTTTATGCGATGGAGTTTCCCCACACTGAGTGGGTGGAGACTGAAGTTAGGCCAGCTTGG
CACTTGATGTAATTCTCCTTGGAATTTGCCCTTTTTGAGTTTGGATCTTGGTTCATTCTCAAGCCTCAGA
CAGTGGTTCAAAGTTTTTTTCTTCCATTTCAGGTGTCGTGAAGCGGCCCTGCAGATATCAACAAGTTTGT
ACAAAAAAGCAGGCACCATGTTTCCTAGAGTCTCGACGTTCCTACCTCTTCGCCCCCTTTCCCGCCACCC
TTTGTCCTCTGGAAGCCCGGAGACATCAGCGGCTGCGATTATGCTACTCACTGTTCGGCACGGAACAGTC
AGGTACCGCAGTTCAGCGCTGTTGGCCCGGACAAAAAATAACATCCAAAGATATTTTGGCACTAACAGTG
TGATCTGTAGCAAGAAAGATAAGCAGTCTGTTCGAACTGAGGAGATTTCCAAGGAGACTTCAGAGAGCCA
AGACAGTGAAAAGGAAAATACGAAAAAAGACTTGTTAGGCATTATTAAGGGCATGAAAGTTGAATTAAGC
ACAGTAAATGTACGAACAACAAAGCCCCCCAAAAGAAGACCACTTAAAAGTTTGGAAGCTGCACTTGGCA
GGCTTCGAAGAGCTACAGAATATGCTCCAAAGAAGAGAATTGAGCCCCTGAGTCCTGAGTTGGTGGCAGC
TGCATCTGCTGTGGCAGATTCTCTCCCTTTTGATAAGCAAACAACCAAGTCAGAGCTGCTGAGCCAGCTC
CAGCAGCATGAGGAAGAGTCAAGGGCACAGAGAGATGCAAAGCGACCTAAAATTAGTTTCAGTAACATAA
TATCAGATATGAAAGTTGCCAGATCTGCTACAGCTAGAGTTTGTTCAAGACCAGAGCTTCGGATTCAGTT
TGATGAAGGCTATGACAATTATCCTGGCCAGGAGAAGACGGATGATCTTAAAAAAAGGAAAAATATATTC
ACAGGGAAAAGACTTAATATTTTTGACATGATGGCAGTTACTAAAGAAGCACCTGAAACAGACACATCAC
CTTCACTTTGGGATGTGGAATTTGCTAAGCAGTTAGCCACAGTAAATGAACAACCCCTTCAGAATGGATT
TGAAGAGCTGATCCAGTGGACAAAAGAGGGGAAACTATGGGAGTTCCCAATTAACAATGAAGCAGGTTTT
GATGATGATGGTTCAGAATTTCATGAACATATATTTCTGGAGAAACACCTGGAGAGCTTTCCAAAACAAG
GACCAATTCGCCACTTCATGGAGCTGGTGACTTGTGGCCTTTCCAAAAACCCATATCTTAGTGTTAAACA
GAAGGTTGAACACATAGAGTGGTTTAGAAATTATTTTAATGAAAAAAAGGATATTCTAAAAGAAAGTAAC
ATACAGTTCAATTAGAACCCAGCTTTCTTGTACAAAGTGGTGATATCCAATTAACCCTCACTAAAGGGTA
GTAGTAATTTGAATGTTTGAACCCTATAGTGAGTCGTATTACCACCCAACTTTTCTATACAAAGTGGTTG
ATATCCAGCACAGTGGCGGCCGCTCGAGTCTAGAGGGCCCGCGGTTCGAAGGTAAGCCTATCCCTAACCC
TCTCCTCGGTCTCGATTCTACGCGTACCGGTTAGTAATGAGATCCCTCCCCCCCCCCTAACGTTACTGGC
CGAAGCCGCTTGGAATAAGGCCGGTGTGCGTTTGTCTATATGTTATTTTCCACCATATTGCCGTCTTTTG
GCAATGTGAGGGCCCGGAAACCTGGCCCTGTCTTCTTGACGAGCATTCCTAGGGGTCTTTCCCCTCTCGC
CAAAGGAATGCAAGGTCTGTTGAATGTCGTGAAGGAAGCAGTTCCTCTGGAAGCTTCTTGAAGACAAACA
ACGTCTGTAGCGACCCTTTGCAGGCAGCGGAACCCCCCACCTGGCGACAGGTGCCTCTGCGGCCAAAAGC
CACGTGTATAAGATACACCTGCAAAGGCGGCACAACCCCAGTGCCACGTTGTGAGTTGGATAGTTGTGGA
AAGAGTCAAATGGCTCTCCTCAAGCGTATTCAACAAGGGGCTGAAGGATGCCCAGAAGGTACCCCATTGT
ATGGGATCTGATCTGGGGCCTCGGTGCACATGCTTTACATGTGTTTAGTCGAGGTTAAAAAAACGTCTAG
GCCCCCCGAACCACGGGGACGTGGTTTTCCTTTGAAAAACACGATGATAATATGGCCACACATATGGTGA
GCAAGGGCGAGGAGCTGTTCACCGGGGTGGTGCCCATCCTGGTCGAGCTGGACGGCGACGTAAACGGCCA
CAAGTTCAGCGTGTCCGGCGAGGGCGAGGGCGATGCCACCTACGGCAAGCTGACCCTGAAGTTCATCTGC
ACCACCGGCAAGCTGCCCGTGCCCTGGCCCACCCTCGTGACCACCCTGACCTACGGCGTGCAGTGCTTCA
GCCGCTACCCCGACCACATGAAGCAGCACGACTTCTTCAAGTCCGCCATGCCCGAAGGCTACGTCCAGGA
GCGCACCATCTTCTTCAAGGACGACGGCAACTACAAGACCCGCGCCGAGGTGAAGTTCGAGGGCGACACC
CTGGTGAACCGCATCGAGCTGAAGGGCATCGACTTCAAGGAGGACGGCAACATCCTGGGGCACAAGCTGG
AGTACAACTACAACAGCCACAACGTCTATATCATGGCCGACAAGCAGAAGAACGGCATCAAGGTGAACTT
CAAGATCCGCCACAACATCGAGGACGGCAGCGTGCAGCTCGCCGACCACTACCAGCAGAACACCCCCATC
GGCGACGGCCCCGTGCTGCTGCCCGACAACCACTACCTGAGCACCCAGTCCGCCCTGAGCAAAGACCCCA
ACGAGAAGCGCGATCACATGGTCCTGCTGGAGTTCGTGACCGCCGCCGGGATCACTCTCGGCATGGACGA
GCTGTACAAGTAAATCGATAGATCCTAATCAACCTCTGGATTACAAAATTTGTGAAAGATTGACTGGTAT
TCTTAACTATGTTGCTCCTTTTACGCTATGTGGATACGCTGCTTTAATGCCTTTGTATCATGCTATTGCT
TCCCGTATGGCTTTCATTTTCTCCTCCTTGTATAAATCCTGGTTGCTGTCTCTTTATGAGGAGTTGTGGC
CCGTTGTCAGGCAACGTGGCGTGGTGTGCACTGTGTTTGCTGACGCAACCCCCACTGGTTGGGGCATTGC
CACCACCTGTCAGCTCCTTTCCGGGACTTTCGCTTTCCCCCTCCCTATTGCCACGGCGGAACTCATCGCC
GCCTGCCTTGCCCGCTGCTGGACAGGGGCTCGGCTGTTGGGCACTGACAATTCCGTGGTGTTGTCGGGGA
AATCATCGTCCTTTCCTTGGCTGCTCGCCTGTGTTGCCACCTGGATTCTGCGCGGGACGTCCTTCTGCTA
CGTCCCTTCGGCCCTCAATCCAGCGGACCTTCCTTCCCGCGGCCTGCTGCCGGCTCTGCGGCCTCTTCCG
CGTCTTCGCCTTCGCCCTCAGACGAGTCGGATCTCCCTTTGGGCCGCCTCCCCGCCTGAGATCCTTTAAG
ACCAATGACTTACAAGGCAGCTGTAGATCTTAGCCACTTTTTAAAAGAAAAGGGGGGACTGGAAGGGCTA
ATTCACTCCCAACGAAGACAAGATCTGCTTTTTGCTTGTACTGGGTCTCTCTGGTTAGACCAGATCTGAG
CCTGGGAGCTCTCTGGCTAACTAGGGAACCCACTGCTTAAGCCTCAATAAAGCTTGCCTTGAGTGCTTCA
AGTAGTGTGTGCCCGTCTGTTGTGTGACTCTGGTAACTAGAGATCCCTCAGACCCTTTTAGTCAGTGTGG
AAAATCTCTAGCAGTAGTAGTTCATGTCATCTTATTATTCAGTATTTATAACTTGCAAAGAAATGAATAT
CAGAGAGTGAGAGGCCCGGGTTAATTAAGGAAAGGGCTAGATCATTCTTGAAGACGAAAGGGCCTCGTGA
TACGCCTATTTTTATAGGTTAATGTCATGATAATAATGGTTTCTTAGACGTCAGGTGGCACTTTTCGGGG
AAATGTGCGCGGAACCCCTATTTGTTTATTTTTCTAAATACATTCAAATATGTATCCGCTCATGAGACAA
TAACCCTGATAAATGCTTCAATAATATTGAAAAAGGAAGAGTATGAGTATTCAACATTTCCGTGTCGCCC
TTATTCCCTTTTTTGCGGCATTTTGCCTTCCTGTTTTTGCTCACCCAGAAACGCTGGTGAAAGTAAAAGA
TGCTGAAGATCAGTTGGGTGCACGAGTGGGTTACATCGAACTGGATCTCAACAGCGGTAAGATCCTTGAG
AGTTTTCGCCCCGAAGAACGTTTTCCAATGATGAGCACTTTTAAAGTTCTGCTATGTGGCGCGGTATTAT
CCCGTGTTGACGCCGGGCAAGAGCAACTCGGTCGCCGCATACACTATTCTCAGAATGACTTGGTTGAGTA
CTCACCAGTCACAGAAAAGCATCTTACGGATGGCATGACAGTAAGAGAATTATGCAGTGCTGCCATAACC
ATGAGTGATAACACTGCGGCCAACTTACTTCTGACAACGATCGGAGGACCGAAGGAGCTAACCGCTTTTT
TGCACAACATGGGGGATCATGTAACTCGCCTTGATCGTTGGGAACCGGAGCTGAATGAAGCCATACCAAA
CGACGAGCGTGACACCACGATGCCTGTAGCAATGGCAACAACGTTGCGCAAACTATTAACTGGCGAACTA
CTTACTCTAGCTTCCCGGCAACAATTAATAGACTGGATGGAGGCGGATAAAGTTGCAGGACCACTTCTGC
GCTCGGCCCTTCCGGCTGGCTGGTTTATTGCTGATAAATCTGGAGCCGGTGAGCGTGGGTCTCGCGGTAT
CATTGCAGCACTGGGGCCAGATGGTAAGCCCTCCCGTATCGTAGTTATCTACACGACGGGGAGTCAGGCA
ACTATGGATGAACGAAATAGACAGATCGCTGAGATAGGTGCCTCACTGATTAAGCATTGGTAACTGTCAG
ACCAAGTTTACTCATATATACTTTAGATTGATTTAAAACTTCATTTTTAATTTAAAAGGATCTAGGTGAA
GATCCTTTTTGATAATCTCATGACCAAAATCCCTTAACGTGAGTTTTCGTTCCACTGAGCGTCAGACCCC
GTAGAAAAGATCAAAGGATCTTCTTGAGATCCTTTTTTTCTGCGCGTAATCTGCTGCTTGCAAACAAAAA
AACCACCGCTACCAGCGGTGGTTTGTTTGCCGGATCAAGAGCTACCAACTCTTTTTCCGAAGGTAACTGG
CTTCAGCAGAGCGCAGATACCAAATACTGTTCTTCTAGTGTAGCCGTAGTTAGGCCACCACTTCAAGAAC
TCTGTAGCACCGCCTACATACCTCGCTCTGCTAATCCTGTTACCAGTGGCTGCTGCCAGTGGCGATAAGT
CGTGTCTTACCGGGTTGGACTCAAGACGATAGTTACCGGATAAGGCGCAGCGGTCGGGCTGAACGGGGGG
TTCGTGCACACAGCCCAGCTTGGAGCGAACGACCTACACCGAACTGAGATACCTACAGCGTGAGCTATGA
GAAAGCGCCACGCTTCCCGAAGGGAGAAAGGCGGACAGGTATCCGGTAAGCGGCAGGGTCGGAACAGGAG
AGCGCACGAGGGAGCTTCCAGGGGGAAACGCCTGGTATCTTTATAGTCCTGTCGGGTTTCGCCACCTCTG
ACTTGAGCGTCGATTTTTGTGATGCTCGTCAGGGGGGCGGAGCCTATGGAAAAACGCCAGCAACGCGGCC
TTTTTACGGTTCCTGGCCTTTTGCTGGCCTTTTGCTCACATGTTCTTTCCTGCGTTATCCCCTGATTCTG
TGGATAACCGTATTACCGCCTTTGAGTGAGCTGATACCGCTCGCCGCAGCCGAACGACCGAGCGCAGCGA
GTCAGTGAGCGAGGAAGCGGAAGAGCGCCCAATACGCAAACCGCCTCTCCCCGCGCGTTGGCCGATTCAT
TAATGCAGCAAGCTCATGGCTGACTAATTTTTTTTATTTATGCAGAGGCCGAGGCCGCCTCGGCCTCTGA
GCTATTCCAGAAGTAGTGAGGAGGCTTTTTTGGAGGCCTAGGCTTTTGCAAAAAGCTCCCCGTGGCACGA
CAGGTTTCCCGACTGGAAAGCGGGCAGTGAGCGCAACGCAATTAATGTGAGTTAGCTCACTCATTAGGCA
CCCCAGGCTTTACACTTTATGCTTCCGGCTCGTATGTTGTGTGGAATTGTGAGCGGATAACAATTTCACA
CAGGAAACAGCTATGACATGATTACGAATTTCACAAATAAAGCATTTTTTTCACTGCATTCTAGTTGTGG
TTTGTCCAAACTCATCAATGTATCTTATCATGTCTGGATCAACTGGATAACTCAAGCTAACCAAAATCAT
CCCAAACTTCCCACCCCATACCCTATTACCACTGCCAATTACCTGTGGTTTCATTTACTCTAAACCTGTG
ATTCCTCTGAATTATTTTCATTTTAAAGAAATTGTATTTGTTAAATATGTACTACAAACTTAGTAGT
Features (pLannotate 1.2.2; 30 found; start..end, strand, type, name):
    377..634     +  LTR            5' LTR (truncated): truncated 5' long terminal repeat (LTR) from HIV-1
    681..806     +  misc_feature   HIV-1 Ψ: packaging signal of human immunodeficiency virus type 1
    790..1128    +  CDS            HIV-1 gag (fragment): gag protein from human immunodeficiency virus 1; gag
   1303..1536    +  misc_feature   RRE: The Rev response element (RRE) of HIV-1 allows for Rev-dependent mRNA export from the nucleus to the cytoplasm.
   1913..2013    +  CDS            Rev (fragment): human immunodeficiency virus 1 (HIV-1) Rev protein; rev; enhances nuclear export of unspliced and incompletely spliced viral mRNAs
   2058..2175    +  misc_feature   cPPT/CTS: central polypurine tract and central termination sequence of HIV-1
   2223..3401    +  promoter       EF-1α promoter: strong constitutive promoter for human elongation factor EF-1α
   3422..3442    +  protein_bind   attB1: mutant version of attB; core recombination site for the Gateway® BP reaction BP Clonase™
   3448..4632    +  CDS            MRPS31: RT31_HUMAN - Also known as IMOGN38. Experimental evidence at protein level: Swiss-Prot protein existence level 1. From Homo sapiens (Human).
   4637..4661    -  protein_bind   attB2: mutant version of attB; recombination site for the Gateway® BP reaction BP Clonase™
   4669..4687    +  promoter       T3 promoter: promoter for bacteriophage T3 RNA polymerase
   4713..4731    -  promoter       T7 promoter: promoter for bacteriophage T7 RNA polymerase
   4737..4755    -  protein_bind   attB4 (fragment): mutant version of attB; core recombination site for the Gateway® BP reaction BP Clonase™
   4811..4852    +  CDS            V5 tag: epitope tag from simian virus 5
   4978..5440    +  misc_feature   IRES: internal ribosome entry site (IRES) of the encephalomyocarditis virus (EMCV)
   5454..6173    +  CDS            EGFP: the original enhanced GFP (Yang et al., 1996) mammalian codon-optimized
   6187..6775    +  misc_feature   WPRE: woodchuck hepatitis virus posttranscriptional regulatory element
   6783..6848    +  CDS            nef (fragment): NEF_HV1Z2 - Experimental evidence at protein level: Swiss-Prot protein existence level 1. Extracellular Nef protein targets CD4(+) T-lymphocytes for apoptosis by interacting with CXCR4 surface receptors. From Human immunodeficiency virus type 1 group M subtype D (isolate Z2/CDC-Z34) (HIV-1).
   6850..7083    +  LTR            3' LTR (ΔU3): self-inactivating 3' long terminal repeat (LTR) from HIV-1
   7288..7392    +  promoter       AmpR promoter: bla
   7393..8253    +  CDS            AmpR: β-lactamase; bla; confers resistance to ampicillin, carbenicillin, and related antibiotics
   8424..9012    +  rep_origin     ori: high-copy-number ColE1/pMB1/pBR322/pUC origin of replication
   9195..9249    +  CDS            lacI (fragment): lac repressor; lacI; The lac repressor binds to the lac operator to inhibit transcription in E. coli. This inhibition can be relieved by adding lactose or isopropyl-β-D-thiogalactopyranoside (IPTG).
   9255..9348    +  rep_origin     SV40 ori (fragment): SV40 origin of replication
   9373..9410    +  CDS            lacI (fragment): lac repressor; lacI; The lac repressor binds to the lac operator to inhibit transcription in E. coli. This inhibition can be relieved by adding lactose or isopropyl-β-D-thiogalactopyranoside (IPTG).
   9423..9444    +  protein_bind   CAP binding site: CAP binding activates transcription in the presence of cAMP. E. coli catabolite activator protein
   9459..9489    +  promoter       lac promoter: promoter for the E. coli lac operon
   9497..9513    +  protein_bind   lac operator: The lac repressor binds to the lac operator to inhibit transcription in E. coli. This inhibition can be relieved by adding lactose or isopropyl-β-D-thiogalactopyranoside (IPTG). lac repressor encoded by lacI
   9547..9630    +  polyA_signal   SV40 poly(A) signal (fragment): SV40 polyadenylation signal
   9797..329     +  CDS            nef (fragment) (across the origin): NEF_HV1BR - Experimental evidence at protein level: Swiss-Prot protein existence level 1. Extracellular Nef protein targets CD4(+) T-lymphocytes for apoptosis by interacting with CXCR4 surface receptors (PubMed:14990729). From Human immunodeficiency virus type 1 group M subtype B (isolate BRU/LAI) (HIV-1).
