[The description below was written by a language model from this plasmid's Addgene catalogue record and pLannotate feature annotations shown in this document.]
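Description:
pHAGE-MRPS31-R219C is an HIV-1-derived lentiviral expression plasmid built on the pHAGE backbone, carrying the human mitochondrial ribosomal protein S31 gene (MRPS31) with an R219C amino-acid substitution. It is maintained in E. coli through a high-copy ColE1/pUC-type origin and selected with ampicillin via the β-lactamase gene. The recorded growth strain is a recombination-deficient one of the kind generally chosen to keep LTR-containing plasmids stable. No mammalian drug-selection marker is annotated.

The viral portion runs from a truncated 5' LTR through the Ψ packaging signal (with an adjoining gag fragment), the Rev response element and the cPPT/CTS to a U3-deleted, self-inactivating 3' LTR. These elements allow the transcript to be exported, packaged and integrated when the missing viral functions are supplied in trans, while leaving the integrated provirus without LTR promoter activity. Between them, the constitutive human EF-1α promoter drives the MRPS31 open reading frame, which was introduced by Gateway recombination and is flanked by attB1 and attB2 sites. Downstream lie short T3 and T7 promoter sequences, an attB4 fragment and a V5 epitope sequence. The record does not indicate whether the V5 tag is fused in frame to the insert. An EMCV IRES then directs translation of EGFP from the same transcript, so transduced cells can be identified by fluorescence, and a WPRE enhances expression of the transcript.

The construct comes from a study that systematically annotated the function of somatic mutations found in cancer. It is intended for stable lentiviral expression of this MRPS31 variant in mammalian cells.
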