Addgene plasmid #116437: pHAGE-MRPS31-R219C
Purpose: Lentiviral expression of MRPS31 R219C
Depositing lab: Gordon Mills & Kenneth Scott. Depositing organization: Baylor College of Medicine. Publication: Systematic Functional Annotation of Somatic Mutations in Cancer. Ng PK, Li J, Jeong KJ, Shao S, Chen H, Tsang YH, Sengupta S, Wang Z, Bhavana VH, Tran R, Soewito S, Minussi DC, Moreno D, Kong K, Dogruluk T, Lu H, Gao J, Tokheim C, Zhou DC, Johnson AM, Zeng J, Ip CKM, Ju Z, Wester M, Yu S, Li Y, Vellano CP, Schultz N, Karchin R, Ding L, Lu Y, Cheung LWT, Chen K, Shaw KR, Meric-Bernstam F, Scott KL, Yi S, Sahni N, Liang H, Mills GB. Cancer Cell. 2018 Mar 12;33(3):450-462.e10. doi: 10.1016/j.ccell.2018.01.021. PubMed 29533785.
Backbone
  Vector backbone: pHAGE
  Vector type: Lentiviral
Growth in bacteria
  Bacterial resistance: Ampicillin, 100 μg/mL
  Growth temperature: 37°C
  Growth strain: Stbl3
  Copy number: High Copy
Gene/Insert
  Gene/Insert name: MRPS31
  Species: H. sapiens (human)
  Mutation: R219C
  Entrez Gene: MRPS31 (a.k.a. S31mt, IMOGN38, MRP-S31)
  Cloning method: Gateway Cloning
Terms and licenses: Academic/Nonprofit Terms; Industry Terms: Not Available to Industry
How to cite: pHAGE-MRPS31-R219C was a gift from Gordon Mills & Kenneth Scott (Addgene plasmid # 116437 ; http://n2t.net/addgene:116437 ; RRID:Addgene_116437)
