>Addgene plasmid #116437 | pHAGE-MRPS31-R219C | depositor partial sequence | sequence record 219311 | insert
ATGTTTCCTAGAGTCTCGACGTTCCTACCTCTTCGCCCCCTTTCCCGCCACCCTTTGTCCTCTGGAAGCC
CGGAGACATCAGCGGCTGCGATTATGCTACTCACTGTTCGGCACGGAACAGTCAGGTACCGCAGTTCAGC
GCTGTTGGCCCGGACAAAAAATAACATCCAAAGATATTTTGGCACTAACAGTGTGATCTGTAGCAAGAAA
GATAAGCAGTCTGTTCGAACTGAGGAGATTTCCAAGGAGACTTCAGAGAGCCAAGACAGTGAAAAGGAAA
ATACGAAAAAAGACTTGTTAGGCATTATTAAGGGCATGAAAGTTGAATTAAGCACAGTAAATGTACGAAC
AACAAAGCCCCCCAAAAGAAGACCACTTAAAAGTTTGGAAGCTGCACTTGGCAGGCTTCGAAGAGCTACA
GAATATGCTCCAAAGAAGAGAATTGAGCCCCTGAGTCCTGAGTTGGTGGCAGCTGCATCTGCTGTGGCAG
ATTCTCTCCCTTTTGATAAGCAAACAACCAAGTCAGAGCTGCTGAGCCAGCTCCAGCAGCATGAGGAAGA
GTCAAGGGCACAGAGAGATGCAAAGCGACCTAAAATTAGTTTCAGTAACATAATATCAGATATGAAAGTT
GCCAGATCTGCTACAGCTAGAGTTTGTTCAAGACCAGAGCTTCGGATTCAGTTTGATGAAGGCTATGACA
ATTATCCTGGCCAGGAGAAGACGGATGATCTTAAAAAAAGGAAAAATATATTCACAGGGAAAAGACTTAA
TATTTTTGACATGATGGCAGTTACTAAAGAAGCACCTGAAACAGACACATCACCTTCACTTTGGGATGTG
GAATTTGCTAAGCAGTTAGCCACAGTAAATGAACAACCCCTTCAGAATGGATTTGAAGAGCTGATCCAGT
GGACAAAAGAGGGGAAACTATGGGAGTTCCCAATTAACAATGAAGCAGGTTTTGATGATGATGGTTCAGA
ATTTCATGAACATATATTTCTGGAGAAACACCTGGAGAGCTTTCCAAAACAAGGACCAATTCGCCACTTC
ATGGAGCTGGTGACTTGTGGCCTTTCCAAAAACCCATATCTTAGTGTTAAACAGAAGGTTGAACACATAG
AGTGGTTTAGAAATTATTTTAATGAAAAAAAGGATATTCTAAAAGAAAGTAACATACAGTTCAATTAA
